>Addgene plasmid #167508 | pFTtR5 | addgene full sequence | sequence record 332647 | Addgene NGS Result
GGTGGCACTTTTCGGGGATCTTCAAATTCCCGTTGCACATAGCCCGGCAATTCCTTTCCCTGCTCTGCCA
TAAGCGCAGCGAATGCCGGGTAATACTCGTCAACGATCTGATAGAGAAGGGTTTGCTCGGGTCGGTGGCT
CTGGTAACGACCAGTATCCCGATCCCGGCTGGCCGTCCTGGCCGCCACATGAGGCATGTTCCGCGTCCTT
GCAATACTGTGTTTACATACAGTCTATCGCTTAGCGGAAAGTTCTTTTACCCTCAGCCGAAATGCCTGCC
GTTGCTAGACATTGCCAGCCAGTGCCCGTCACTCCCGTACTAACTGTCACGAACCCCTGCAATAACTGTC
ACGCCCCCCTGCAATAACTGTCACGAACCCCTGCAATAACTGTCACGCCCCCAAACCTGCAAACCCAGCA
GGGGCGGGGGCTGGCGGGGTGTTGGAAAAATCCATCCATGATTATCTAAGAATAATCCACTAGGCGCGGT
TATCAGCGCCCTTGTGGGGCGCTGCTGCCCTTGCCCAATATGCCCGGCCAGAGGCCGGATAGCTGGTCTA
TTCGCTGCGCTAGGCTACACACCGCCCCACCGCTGCGCGGCAGGGGGAAAGGCGGGCAAAGCCCGCTAAA
CCCCACACCAAACCCCGCAGAAATACGCTGGAGCGCTTTTAGCCGCTTTAGCGGCCTTTCCCCCTACCCG
AAGGGTGGGGGCGCGTGTGCAGCCCCGCAGGGCCTGTCTCGGTCGATCATTCAGCCCGGCTCATCCTTCT
GGCGTGGCGGCAGACCGAACAAGGCGCGGTCGTGGTCGCGTTCAAGGTACGCATCCATTGCCGCCATGAG
CCGATCCTCCGGCCACTCGCTGCTGTTCACCTTGGCCAAAATCATGGCCCCCACCAGCACCTTGCGCCTT
GTTTCGTTCTTGCGCTCTTGCTGCTGTTCCCTTGCCCGCACCCGCTGAATTTCGGCATTGATTCGCGCTC
GTTGTTCTTCGAGCTTGGCCAGCCGATCCGCCGCCTTGTTGCTCCCCTTAACCATCTTGACACCCCATTG
TTAATGTGCTGTCTCGTAGGCTATCATGGAGGCACAGCGGCGGCAATCCCGACCCTACTTTGTAGGGGAG
GGCGCACTTACCGGTTTCTCTTCGAGAAACTGGCCTAACGGCCACCCTTCGGGCGGTGCGCTCTCCGAGG
GCCATTGCATGGAGCCGAAAAGCAAAAGCAACAGCGAGGCAGCATGGCGATTTATCACCTTACGGCGAAA
ACCGGCAGCAGGTCGGGCGGCCAATCGGCCAGGGCCAAGGCCGACTACATCCAGCGCGAAGGCAAGTATG
CCCGCGACATGGATGAAGTCTTGCACGCCGAATCCGGGCACATGCCGGAGTTCGTCGAGCGGCCCGCCGA
CTACTGGGATGCTGCCGACCTGTATGAACGCGCCAATGGGCGGCTGTTCAAGGAGGTCGAATTTGCCCTG
CCGGTCGAGCTGACCCTCGACCAGCAGAAGGCGCTGGCGTCCGAGTTCGCCCAGCACCTGACCGGTGCCG
AGCGCCTGCCGTATACGCTGGCCATCCATGCCGGTGGCGGCGAGAACCCGCACTGCCACCTGATGATCTC
CGAGCGGATCAATGACGGCATCGAGCGGCCCGCCGCTCAGTGGTTCAAGCGGTACAACGGCAAGACCCCG
GAGAAGGGCGGGGCACAGAAGACCGAAGCGCTCAAGCCCAAGGCATGGCTTGAGCAGACCCGCGAGGCAT
GGGCCGACCATGCCAACCGGGCATTAGAGCGGGCTGGCCACGACGCCCGCATTGACCACAGAACACTTGA
GGCGCAGGGCATCGAGCGCCTGCCCGGTGTTCACCTGGGGCCGAACGTGGTGGAGATGGAAGGCCGGGGC
ATCCGCACCGACCGGGCAGACGTGGCCCTGAACATCGACACCGCCAACGCCCAGATCATCGACTTACAGG
AATACCGGGAGGCAATAGACCATGAACGCAATCGACAGAGTGAAGAAATCCAGAGGCATCAACGAGTTAG
CGGAGCAGATCGAACCGCTGGCCCAGAGCATGGCGACACTGGCCGACGAAGCCCGGCAGGTCATGAGCCA
GACCCAGCAGGCCAGCGAGGCGCAGGCGGCGGAGTGGCTGAAAGCCCAGCGCCAGACAGGGGCGGCATGG
GTGGAGCTGGCCAAAGAGTTGCGGGAGGTAGCCGCCGAGGTGAGCAGCGCCGCGCAGAGCGCCCGGAGCG
CGTCGCGGGGGTGGCACTGGAAGCTATGGCTAACCGTGATGCTGGCTTCCATGATGCCTACGGTGGTGCT
GCTGATCGCATCGTTGCTCTTGCTCGACCTGACGCCACTGACAACCGAGGACGGCTCGATCTGGCTGCGC
TTGGTGGCCCGATGAAGAACGACAGGACTTTGCAGGCCATAGGCCGACAGCTCAAGGCCATGGGCTGTGA
GCGCTTCGATATCGGCGTCAGGGACGCCACCACCGGCCAGATGATGAACCGGGAATGGTCAGCCGCCGAA
GTGCTCCAGAACACGCCATGGCTCAAGCGGATGAATGCCCAGGGCAATGACGTGTATATCAGGCCCGCCG
AGCAGGAGCGGCATGGTCTGGTGCTGGTGGACGACCTCAGCGAGTTTGACCTGGATGACATGAAAGCCGA
GGGCCGGGAGCCTGCCCTGGTAGTGGAAACCAGCCCGAAGAACTATCAGGCATGGGTCAAGGTGGCCGAC
GCCGCAGGCGGTGAACTTCGGGGGCAGATTGCCCGGACGCTGGCCAGCGAGTACGACGCCGACCCGGCCA
GCGCCGACAGCCGCCACTATGGCCGCTTGGCGGGCTTCACCAACCGCAAGGACAAGCACACCACCCGCGC
CGGTTATCAGCCGTGGGTGCTGCTGCGTGAATCCAAGGGCAAGACCGCCACCGCTGGCCCGGCGCTGGTG
CAGCAGGCTGGCCAGCAGATCGAGCAGGCCCAGCGGCAGCAGGAGAAGGCCCGCAGGCTGGCCAGCCTCG
AACTGCCCGAGCGGCAGCTTAGCCGCCACCGGCGCACGGCGCTGGACGAGTACCGCAGCGAGATGGCCGG
GCTGGTCAAGCGCTTCGGTGATGACCTCAGCAAGTGCGACTTTATCGCCGCGCAGAAGCTGGCCAGCCGG
GGCCGCAGTGCCGAGGAAATCGGCAAGGCCATGGCCGAGGCCAGCCCAGCGCTGGCAGAGCGCAAGCCCG
GCCACGAAGCGGATTACATCGAGCGCACCGTCAGCAAGGTCATGGGTCTGCCCAGCGTCCAGCTTGCGCG
GGCCGAGCTGGCACGGGCACCGGCACCCCGCCAGCGAGGCATGGACAGGGGCGGGCCAGATTTCAGCATG
TAGTGCTTGCGTTGGTACTCACGCCTGTTATACTATGAGTACTCACGCACAGAAGGGGGTTTTATGGAAT
ACGAAAAAAGCGCTTCAGGGTCGGTCTACCTGATCAAAAGTGACAAGGGCTATTGGTTGCCCGGTGGCTT
TGGTTATACGTCAAACAAGGCCGAGGCTGGCCGCTTTTCAGTCGCTGATATGGCCAGCCTTAACCTTGAC
GGCTGCACCTTGTCCTTGTTCCGCGAAGACAAGCCTTTCGGCCCCGGCAAGTTTCTCGGTGACTGATATG
AAAGACCAAAAGGACAAGCAGACCGGCGACCTGCTGGCCAGCCCTGACGCTGTACGCCAAGCGCGATATG
CCGAGCGCATGAAGGCCAAAGGGATGCGTCAGCGCAAGTTCTGGCTGACCGACGACGAATACGAGGCGCT
GCGCGAGTGCCTGGAAGAACTCAGAGCGGCGCAGGGCGGGGGTAGTGACCCCGCCAGCGCCTAACCACCA
ACTGCCTGCAAAGGAGGCAATCAATGGCTACCCATAAGCCTATCAATATTCTGGAGGCGTTCGCAGCAGC
GCCGCCACCGCTGGACTACGTTTTGCCCAACATGGTGGCCGGTACGGTCGGGGCGCTGGTGTCGCCCGGT
GGTGCCGGTAAATCCATGCTGGCCCTGCAACTGGCCGCACAGATTGCAGGCGGGCCGGATCTGCTGGAGG
TGGGCGAACTGCCCACCGGCCCGGTGATCTACCTGCCCGCCGAAGACCCGCCCACCGCTATTCATCACCG
CCTGCACGCCCTTGGGGCGCACCTCAGCGCCGAGGAACGGCAAGCCGTGGCTGACGGCCTGCTGATCCAG
CCGCTGATCGGCAGCCTGCCCAACATCATGGCCCCGGAGTGGTTCGACGGCCTCAAGCGCGCCGCCGAGG
GCCGCCGCCTGATGGTGCTGGACACGCTGCGCCGGTTCCACATCGAGGAAGAAAACGCCAGCGGCCCCAT
GGCCCAGGTCATCGGTCGCATGGAGGCCATCGCCGCCGATACCGGGTGCTCTATCGTGTTCCTGCACCAT
GCCAGCAAGGGCGCGGCCATGATGGGCGCAGGCGACCAGCAGCAGGCCAGCCGGGGCAGCTCGGTACTGG
TCGATAACATCCGCTGGCAGTCCTACCTGTCGAGCATGACCAGCGCCGAGGCCGAGGAATGGGGTGTGGA
CGACGACCAGCGCCGGTTCTTCGTCCGCTTCGGTGTGAGCAAGGCCAACTATGGCGCACCGTTCGCTGAT
CGGTGGTTCAGGCGGCATGACGGCGGGGTGCTCAAGCCCGCCGTGCTGGAGAGGCAGCGCAAGAGCAAGG
GGGTGCCCCGTGGTGAAGCCTAAGAACAAGCACAGCCTCAGCCACGTCCGGCACGACCCGGCGCACTGTC
TGGCCCCCGGCCTGTTCCGTGCCCTCAAGCGGGGCGAGCGCAAGCGCAGCAAGCTGGACGTGACGTATGA
CTACGGCGACGGCAAGCGGATCGAGTTCAGCGGCCCGGAGCCGCTGGGCGCTGATGATCTGCGCATCCTG
CAAGGGCTGGTGGCCATGGCTGGGCCTAATGGCCTAGTGCTTGGCCCGGAACCCAAGACCGAAGGCGGAC
GGCAGCTCCGGCTGTTCCTGGAACCCAAGTGGGAGGCCGTCACCGCTGATGCCATGGTGGTCAAAGGTAG
CTATCGGGCGCTGGCAAAGGAAATCGGGGCAGAGGTCGATAGTGGTGGGGCGCTCAAGCACATACAGGAC
TGCATCGAGCGCCTTTGGAAGGTATCCATCATCGCCCAGAATGGCCGCAAGCGGCAGGGGTTTCGGCTGC
TGTCGGAGTACGCCAGCGACGAGGCGGACGGGCGCCTGTACGTGGCCCTGAACCCCTTGATCGCGCAGGC
CGTCATGGGTGGCGGCCAGCATGTGCGCATCAGCATGGACGAGGTGCGGGCGCTGGACAGCGAAACCGCC
CGCCTGCTGCACCAGCGGCTGTGTGGCTGGATCGACCCCGGCAAAACCGGCAAGGCTTCCATAGATACCT
TGTGCGGCTATGTCTGGCCGTCAGAGGCCAGTGGTTCGACCATGCGCAAGCGCCGCCAGCGGGTGCGCGA
GGCGTTGCCGGAGCTGGTCGCGCTGGGCTGGACGGTAACCGAGTTCGCGGCGGGCAAGTACGACATCACC
CGGCCCAAGGCGGCAGGCTGACCCCCCCCACTCTATTGTAAACAAGACATTTTTATCTTTTATATTCAAT
GGCTTATTTTCCTGCTAATTGGTAATACCATGAAAAATACCATGCTCAGAAAAGGCTTAACAATATTTTG
AAAAATTGCCTACTGAGCGCTGCCGCACAGCTCCATAGCGTTTAAGGGCACCAATAACTGCCTTAAAAAA
ATTACGCCCCGCCCTGCCACTCATCGCAGTACGGCCTATTGGTTAAAAAATGAGCTGATTTAACAAAAAT
TTAACGCGAATTTTAACAAAATATTAACGCTTACAATTTCCATTCGCCATTCAGGCTGCGCAACTGTTGG
GAAGGGCGATCGGTGCGGGCCTCTTCGCTATTACGCCAGCTGGCGAAAGGGGGATGTGCTGCAAGGCGAT
TAAGTTGGGTAACGCCAGGGTTTTCCCAGTCACGACGTTGTAAAACGACGGCCAGTGATCATTATTTACG
CAGTGCCGGACTCAGACGCAGCATATCCAGACCGGTATCAACCCATTTTTCAACATCACCCAGCAGATCA
ACGCTATCCGGCAGCAGCAGCCAACGACGAATCAGACCATCAACATAGGCAAACATTGCAACTGCGGCAC
GTTCTGCATCCAGTTCACCAGGCAGCTGACCACGACGAACTACATTTGCCAGTGTCAGGGTAATACCTTT
ATGACAATCCAGAACTGCGCTCTGATGCTGCTGACGAATTTCACACATATCATCGGTGAACTCGCATTTG
TGATGCAGGATTTCATTAATACGACGGGTACGTGCATCCAGAACCAGTTCATTAAAAACCTGCAGCAGCA
GTTTACGCATACAACCCAGCGGATCAACTTCATCTTCGCTTTCGCTTGCACGTGCCAGATGATCATGGGT
TTCATGCAGGCTATCCAGCAGTGCCTGAACCAGTTCGGCTTTGTTGTTAAAATGCCAATAAATTGCACCA
CGGGTAACGCCTGCCAGTTCTGCAATATCTGCCAGGGTGGTACGTGCAACACCACGTTTATAGAATGCAC
GTTCTGCTGCTTCAATAATCTGTGCACGGGTTTCTTGTGCCTCTTCTTTGGTACGACGAACCATGTTTTA
CCTACTTATCTAATTCGTAAGGGCGCTATCATGCCATACCGCGAAAGGTTTTGCGCCATTCGATGGCGCG
CCGCCCAATTATTGAAGGCCTCCCTAACGGGGGGCCTTTTTTTGTTTCTGGTCTCCCGCTTAACGATCGT
TGGCTGCACCCAGCAGTATTTACAAACAACCATGAATGTAAGTATATTCCTTAGCAAAGCTGTCACCGGA
TGTGCTTTCCGGTCTGATGAGTCCGTGAGGACGAAACAGCCTCTACAAATAATTTTGTTTAAGAACTGGG
AAGAGCGCAGATTAAAGAGGAGAAATACTAGATGGCTTCCTCCGAAGACGTTATCAAAGAGTTCATGCGT
TTCAAAGTTCGTATGGAAGGTTCCGTTAACGGTCACGAGTTCGAAATCGAAGGTGAAGGTGAAGGTCGTC
CGTACGAAGGTACCCAGACCGCTAAACTGAAAGTTACCAAAGGTGGTCCGCTGCCGTTCGCTTGGGACAT
CCTGTCCCCGCAGTTCCAGTACGGTTCCAAAGCTTACGTTAAACACCCGGCTGACATCCCGGACTACCTG
AAACTGTCCTTCCCGGAAGGTTTCAAATGGGAACGTGTTATGAACTTCGAAGACGGTGGTGTTGTTACCG
TTACCCAGGACTCCTCCCTGCAAGACGGTGAGTTCATCTACAAAGTTAAACTGCGTGGTACCAACTTCCC
GTCCGACGGTCCGGTTATGCAGAAAAAAACCATGGGTTGGGAAGCTTCCACCGAACGTATGTACCCGGAA
GACGGTGCTCTGAAAGGTGAAATCAAAATGCGTCTGAAACTGAAAGACGGTGGTCACTACGACGCTGAAG
TTAAAACCACCTACATGGCTAAAAAACCGGTTCAGCTGCCGGGTGCTTACAAAACCGACATCAAACTGGA
CATCACCTCCCACAACGAAGACTACACCATCGTTGAACAGTACGAACGTGCTGAAGGTCGTCACTCCACC
GGTGCTTAATAACGCTGATAGTGCTAGTGTAGATCGCGCTTTCCAGTCGGGAAACCTGTCGTGCCAGCTG
CATTAATGAATCGGCCAACGCGCGGGGAGAGGCGGTTTGCGTATTGGGCGCATGCATAAAAACTGTTGTA
ATTCATTAAGCATTCTGCCGACATGGAATCCATCACAAACGGCATGATGAACCTGAATCGCCAGCGGCAT
CAGCACCTTGTCGCCTTGCGTATAATATTTGCCCATGGACGCACACCGTGGAAACGGATGAAGGCACGAA
CCCAGTTGACATAAGCCTGTTCGGTTCGTAAACTGTAATGCAAGTAGCGTATGCGCTCACGCAACTGGTC
CAGAACCTTGACCGAACGCAGCGGTGGTAACGGCGCAGTGGCGGTTTTCATGGCTTGTTATGACTGTTTT
TTTGTACAGTCTATGCCTCGGGCATCCAAGCAGCAAGCGCGTTACGCCGTGGGTCGATGTTTGATGTTAT
GGAGCAGCAACGATGTTACGCAGCAGCAACGATGTTACGCAGCAGGGCAGTCGCCCTAAAACAAAGTTAG
GTGGCTCAAGTATGGGCATCATTCGCACATGTAGGCTCGGCCCTGACCAAGTCAAATCCATGCGGGCTGC
TCTTGATCTTTTCGGTCGTGAGTTCGGAGACGTAGCCACCTACTCCCAACATCAGCCGGACTCCGATTAC
CTCGGGAACTTGCTCCGTAGTAAGACATTCATCGCGCTTGCTGCCTTCGACCAAGAAGCGGTTGTTGGCG
CTCTCGCGGCTTACGTTCTGCCCAAGTTTGAGCAGCCGCGTAGTGAGATCTATATCTATGATCTCGCAGT
CTCCGGAGAGCACCGGAGGCAGGGCATTGCCACCGCGCTCATCAATCTCCTCAAGCATGAGGCCAACGCG
CTTGGTGCTTATGTGATCTACGTGCAAGCAGATTACGGTGACGATCCCGCAGTGGCTCTCTATACAAAGT
TGGGCATACGGGAAGAAGTGATGCACTTTGATATCGACCCAAGTACCGCCACCTAACAATTCGTTCAAGC
CGAGATCGGCTTCCCGGCCGCGGAGTTGTTCGGTAAATTGTCACAACGCCGCA
Features (pLannotate 1.2.2; 19 found; start..end, strand, type, name):
    330..724     -  rep_origin     RSF1010 oriV: replication origin of the broad-host-range plasmid RSF1010; requires the RSF1010 RepA/B/C proteins for replication (Scholz et al., 1989)
    754..1035    -  CDS            mobC: MOBC_ECOLX - Protein predicted: Swiss-Prot protein existence level 4. This protein is essential to promote the specific transfer of the plasmid in the presence of conjugative plasmids. From Escherichia coli.
   1066..1153    +  oriT           RSF1010 oriT: origin of transfer of the broad-host-range plasmid RSF1010 (Scholz et al., 1989)
   1982..2392    +  CDS            mobB: MOBB2_ECOLX - Protein predicted: Swiss-Prot protein existence level 4. This protein is essential to promote the specific transfer of the plasmid in the presence of conjugative plasmids. From Escherichia coli.
   2392..3363    +  CDS            RSF1010 RepB: replication protein B of the broad-host-range plasmid RSF1010 (Scholz et al., 1989); repB
   3806..3880    +  ncRNA          Plasmid R1162: Accession: RF00043 - R1162-like plasmid antisense RNA
   3874..4710    +  CDS            repA: REPJ_ECOLX - Experimental evidence at protein level: Swiss-Prot protein existence level 1. This protein is involved in regulating the plasmid copy- number. Increasing the level of this protein results in a higher plasmid copy-number. From Escherichia coli.
   4700..5551    +  CDS            RSF1010 RepC (fragment): replication protein C of the broad-host-range plasmid RSF1010 (Scholz et al., 1989); repC
   5741..5772    -  CDS            CmR (fragment): chloramphenicol acetyltransferase confers resistance to chloramphenicol
   5772..5849    +  rep_origin     M13 ori (fragment): M13 bacteriophage origin of replication; arrow indicates direction of (+) strand synthesis
   5853..6008    -  CDS            lacZα (fragment): LacZα fragment of β-galactosidase; lacZ fragment
   6015..6644    -  CDS            ttgR: TTGR_PSEPT - Experimental evidence at protein level: Swiss-Prot protein existence level 1. Represses expression from the ttgABC operon promoter and its own expression. Binds to a promoter region between the divergently transcribed ttgR and ttgABC genes/operons; in the presence of chloramphenicol or tetracycline this binding no longer occurs and ttgR and ttgABC are derepressed. This suggests that TtgR binds these antibiotics. From Pseudomonas putida (strain DOT-T1E).
   6671..6716    -  promoter       lacI promoter (fragment): lacI
   6850..6899    +  misc_RNA       sTRSV HHRz: hammerhead ribozyme from the tobacco ringspot virus satellite RNA (Khvorova et al., 2003)
   6962..7636    +  CDS            mRFP1: mRFP1 is a basic (constitutively fluorescent) red fluorescent protein published in 2002, derived from Discosoma sp.. It is reported to be a somewhat slowly-maturing monomer with low acid sensitivity.
   7667..7751    -  CDS            lacI (fragment): lac repressor; lacI; The lac repressor binds to the lac operator to inhibit transcription in E. coli. This inhibition can be relieved by adding lactose or isopropyl-β-D-thiogalactopyranoside (IPTG).
   7762..7878    -  CDS            CmR (fragment): chloramphenicol acetyltransferase; cat; confers resistance to chloramphenicol
   7916..7944    +  promoter       Pc promoter: intI1 (promoter lies within the coding sequence); class 1 integron promoter
   8133..8666    +  CDS            GmR: gentamycin acetyltransferase; aacC1; confers resistance to gentamycin
