[The description below was written by a language model from this plasmid's Addgene catalogue record and pLannotate feature annotations shown in this document.]
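Description:
pFTtR5 is a broad-host-range bacterial expression vector of about 8.7 kb, built on the RSF1010 replicon as part of a plasmid toolbox for controlled gene expression across the Proteobacteria. Replication depends on the RSF1010 oriV together with the plasmid-encoded RepA, RepB and RepC proteins, which make the replicon largely independent of host factors and allow maintenance in many Gram-negative species. An R1162-like antisense RNA annotated upstream of repA belongs to the native replicon. The record lists the plasmid as low copy. The backbone also retains the RSF1010 oriT and the mobB and mobC mobilization genes, so it should be transferable by conjugation when a helper conjugative plasmid supplies the transfer machinery. Selection is by gentamicin, through the aacC1 acetyltransferase gene (GmR) downstream of a class 1 integron Pc promoter.

The payload is an inducible reporter module. TtgRAM, an engineered form of the Pseudomonas putida TtgR repressor, lies on the reverse strand downstream of a fragment of the lacI promoter, which presumably drives it constitutively. Reading divergently, the PTtg promoter (named in the catalogue entry but not annotated in the feature table) controls mRFP1. An sTRSV hammerhead ribozyme sits between promoter and coding sequence, an arrangement commonly used to cleave off the 5′ leader and insulate translation from promoter context. The repressor holds PTtg off until an inducer releases it; the record does not name the inducer. Short fragments of CmR, lacZα, lacI and an M13 origin appear to be non-functional cloning remnants. The construct serves to characterise TtgR/PTtg regulation by red fluorescence in diverse hosts, and presumably as a template in which mRFP could be replaced by a gene of interest.
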