Addgene plasmid #167508: pFTtR5
Purpose: Broad-Host range expression vector, RSF1010 origin, TtgRAM repressor, PTtg promoter, mRFP, Gentamicin Resistance Marker.
Depositing lab: Christopher Reisch. Depositing organization: University of Florida. Publication: A plasmid toolbox for controlled gene expression across the Proteobacteria. Schuster LA, Reisch CR. Nucleic Acids Res. 2021 Jun 14. pii: 6298615. doi: 10.1093/nar/gkab496. PubMed 34125913.
Backbone
  Vector backbone: pFTtR5
  Vector type: Bacterial Expression, Synthetic Biology
Growth in bacteria
  Bacterial resistance: Gentamicin, 10 μg/mL
  Growth temperature: 37°C
  Growth strain: DH5alpha
  Copy number: Low Copy
Gene/Insert
  Gene/Insert name: TtgRAM-mRFP
  Species: Synthetic
  Promoter: PTtg
  Cloning method: Ligation Independent Cloning
Resource information
  A portion of this plasmid was derived from a plasmid made by: sAJM.1506 was from Addgene plasmid #108254
Terms and licenses: Academic/Nonprofit Terms; Industry Terms: Not Available to Industry
How to cite: pFTtR5 was a gift from Christopher Reisch (Addgene plasmid # 167508 ; http://n2t.net/addgene:167508 ; RRID:Addgene_167508)
